>Addgene plasmid #159374 | pET11a-STEPtag-L10-TAX | addgene full sequence | sequence record 311395 | Addgene NGS Result
TTCTTGAAGACGAAAGGGCCTCGTGATACGCCTATTTTTATAGGTTAATGTCATGATAATAATGGTTTCT
TAGACGTCAGGTGGCACTTTTCGGGGAAATGTGCGCGGAACCCCTATTTGTTTATTTTTCTAAATACATT
CAAATATGTATCCGCTCATGAGACAATAACCCTGATAAATGCTTCAATAATATTGAAAAAGGAAGAGTAT
GAGTATTCAACATTTCCGTGTCGCCCTTATTCCCTTTTTTGCGGCATTTTGCCTTCCTGTTTTTGCTCAC
CCAGAAACGCTGGTGAAAGTAAAAGATGCTGAAGATCAGTTGGGTGCACGAGTGGGTTACATCGAACTGG
ATCTCAACAGCGGTAAGATCCTTGAGAGTTTTCGCCCCGAAGAACGTTTTCCAATGATGAGCACTTTTAA
AGTTCTGCTATGTGGCGCGGTATTATCCCGTGTTGACGCCGGGCAAGAGCAACTCGGTCGCCGCATACAC
TATTCTCAGAATGACTTGGTTGAGTACTCACCAGTCACAGAAAAGCATCTTACGGATGGCATGACAGTAA
GAGAATTATGCAGTGCTGCCATAACCATGAGTGATAACACTGCGGCCAACTTACTTCTGACAACGATCGG
AGGACCGAAGGAGCTAACCGCTTTTTTGCACAACATGGGGGATCATGTAACTCGCCTTGATCGTTGGGAA
CCGGAGCTGAATGAAGCCATACCAAACGACGAGCGTGACACCACGATGCCTGCAGCAATGGCAACAACGT
TGCGCAAACTATTAACTGGCGAACTACTTACTCTAGCTTCCCGGCAACAATTAATAGACTGGATGGAGGC
GGATAAAGTTGCAGGACCACTTCTGCGCTCGGCCCTTCCGGCTGGCTGGTTTATTGCTGATAAATCTGGA
GCCGGTGAGCGTGGGTCTCGCGGTATCATTGCAGCACTGGGGCCAGATGGTAAGCCCTCCCGTATCGTAG
TTATCTACACGACGGGGAGTCAGGCAACTATGGATGAACGAAATAGACAGATCGCTGAGATAGGTGCCTC
ACTGATTAAGCATTGGTAACTGTCAGACCAAGTTTACTCATATATACTTTAGATTGATTTAAAACTTCAT
TTTTAATTTAAAAGGATCTAGGTGAAGATCCTTTTTGATAATCTCATGACCAAAATCCCTTAACGTGAGT
TTTCGTTCCACTGAGCGTCAGACCCCGTAGAAAAGATCAAAGGATCTTCTTGAGATCCTTTTTTTCTGCG
CGTAATCTGCTGCTTGCAAACAAAAAAACCACCGCTACCAGCGGTGGTTTGTTTGCCGGATCAAGAGCTA
CCAACTCTTTTTCCGAAGGTAACTGGCTTCAGCAGAGCGCAGATACCAAATACTGTCCTTCTAGTGTAGC
CGTAGTTAGGCCACCACTTCAAGAACTCTGTAGCACCGCCTACATACCTCGCTCTGCTAATCCTGTTACC
AGTGGCTGCTGCCAGTGGCGATAAGTCGTGTCTTACCGGGTTGGACTCAAGACGATAGTTACCGGATAAG
GCGCAGCGGTCGGGCTGAACGGGGGGTTCGTGCACACAGCCCAGCTTGGAGCGAACGACCTACACCGAAC
TGAGATACCTACAGCGTGAGCTATGAGAAAGCGCCACGCTTCCCGAAGGGAGAAAGGCGGACAGGTATCC
GGTAAGCGGCAGGGTCGGAACAGGAGAGCGCACGAGGGAGCTTCCAGGGGGAAACGCCTGGTATCTTTAT
AGTCCTGTCGGGTTTCGCCACCTCTGACTTGAGCGTCGATTTTTGTGATGCTCGTCAGGGGGGCGGAGCC
TATGGAAAAACGCCAGCAACGCGGCCTTTTTACGGTTCCTGGCCTTTTGCTGGCCTTTTGCTCACATGTT
CTTTCCTGCGTTATCCCCTGATTCTGTGGATAACCGTATTACCGCCTTTGAGTGAGCTGATACCGCTCGC
CGCAGCCGAACGACCGAGCGCAGCGAGTCAGTGAGCGAGGAAGCGGAAGAGCGCCTGATGCGGTATTTTC
TCCTTACGCATCTGTGCGGTATTTCACACCGCAATGGTGCACTCTCAGTACAATCTGCTCTGATGCCGCA
TAGTTAAGCCAGTATACACTCCGCTATCGCTACGTGACTGGGTCATGGCTGCGCCCCGACACCCGCCAAC
ACCCGCTGACGCGCCCTGACGGGCTTGTCTGCTCCCGGCATCCGCTTACAGACAAGCTGTGACCGTCTCC
GGGAGCTGCATGTGTCAGAGGTTTTCACCGTCATCACCGAAACGCGCGAGGCAGCTGCGGTAAAGCTCAT
CAGCGTGGTCGTGAAGCGATTCACAGATGTCTGCCTGTTCATCCGCGTCCAGCTCGTTGAGTTTCTCCAG
AAGCGTTAATGTCTGGCTTCTGATAAAGCGGGCCATGTTAAGGGCGGTTTTTTCCTGTTTGGTCACTGAT
GCCTCCGTGTAAGGGGGATTTCTGTTCATGGGGGTAATGATACCGATGAAACGAGAGAGGATGCTCACGA
TACGGGTTACTGATGATGAACATGCCCGGTTACTGGAACGTTGTGAGGGTAAACAACTGGCGGTATGGAT
GCGGCGGGACCAGAGAAAAATCACTCAGGGTCAATGCCAGCGCTTCGTTAATACAGATGTAGGTGTTCCA
CAGGGTAGCCAGCAGCATCCTGCGATGCAGATCCGGAACATAATGGTGCAGGGCGCTGACTTCCGCGTTT
CCAGACTTTACGAAACACGGAAACCGAAGACCATTCATGTTGTTGCTCAGGTCGCAGACGTTTTGCAGCA
GCAGTCGCTTCACGTTCGCTCGCGTATCGGTGATTCATTCTGCTAACCAGTAAGGCAACCCCGCCAGCCT
AGCCGGGTCCTCAACGACAGGAGCACGATCATGCGCACCCGTGGCCAGGACCCAACGCTGCCCGAGATGC
GCCGCGTGCGGCTGCTGGAGATGGCGGACGCGATGGATATGTTCTGCCAAGGGTTGGTTTGCGCATTCAC
AGTTCTCCGCAAGAATTGATTGGCTCCAATTCTTGGAGTGGTGAATCCGTTAGCGAGGTGCCGCCGGCTT
CCATTCAGGTCGAGGTGGCCCGGCTCCATGCACCGCGACGCAACGCGGGGAGGCAGACAAGGTATAGGGC
GGCGCCTACAATCCATGCCAACCCGTTCCATGTGCTCGCCGAGGCGGCATAAATCGCCGTGACGATCAGC
GGTCCAATGATCGAAGTTAGGCTGGTAAGAGCCGCGAGCGATCCTTGAAGCTGTCCCTGATGGTCGTCAT
CTACCTGCCTGGACAGCATGGCCTGCAACGCGGGCATCCCGATGCCGCCGGAAGCGAGAAGAATCATAAT
GGGGAAGGCCATCCAGCCTCGCGTCGCGAACGCCAGCAAGACGTAGCCCAGCGCGTCGGCCGCCATGCCG
GCGATAATGGCCTGCTTCTCGCCGAAACGTTTGGTGGCGGGACCAGTGACGAAGGCTTGAGCGAGGGCGT
GCAAGATTCCGAATACCGCAAGCGACAGGCCGATCATCGTCGCGCTCCAGCGAAAGCGGTCCTCGCCGAA
AATGACCCAGAGCGCTGCCGGCACCTGTCCTACGAGTTGCATGATAAAGAAGACAGTCATAAGTGCGGCG
ACGATAGTCATGCCCCGCGCCCACCGGAAGGAGCTGACTGGGTTGAAGGCTCTCAAGGGCATCGGTCGAG
ATCCCGGTGCCTAATGAGTGAGCTAACTTACATTAATTGCGTTGCGCTCACTGCCCGCTTTCCAGTCGGG
AAACCTGTCGTGCCAGCTGCATTAATGAATCGGCCAACGCGCGGGGAGAGGCGGTTTGCGTATTGGGCGC
CAGGGTGGTTTTTCTTTTCACCAGTGAGACGGGCAACAGCTGATTGCCCTTCACCGCCTGGCCCTGAGAG
AGTTGCAGCAAGCGGTCCACGCTGGTTTGCCCCAGCAGGCGAAAATCCTGTTTGATGGTGGTTAACGGCG
GGATATAACATGAGCTGTCTTCGGTATCGTCGTATCCCACTACCGAGATATCCGCACCAACGCGCAGCCC
GGACTCGGTAATGGCGCGCATTGCGCCCAGCGCCATCTGATCGTTGGCAACCAGCATCGCAGTGGGAACG
ATGCCCTCATTCAGCATTTGCATGGTTTGTTGAAAACCGGACATGGCACTCCAGTCGCCTTCCCGTTCCG
CTATCGGCTGAATTTGATTGCGAGTGAGATATTTATGCCAGCCAGCCAGACGCAGACGCGCCGAGACAGA
ACTTAATGGGCCCGCTAACAGCGCGATTTGCTGGTGACCCAATGCGACCAGATGCTCCACGCCCAGTCGC
GTACCGTCTTCATGGGAGAAAATAATACTGTTGATGGGTGTCTGGTCAGAGACATCAAGAAATAACGCCG
GAACATTAGTGCAGGCAGCTTCCACAGCAATGGCATCCTGGTCATCCAGCGGATAGTTAATGATCAGCCC
ACTGACGCGTTGCGCGAGAAGATTGTGCACCGCCGCTTTACAGGCTTCGACGCCGCTTCGTTCTACCATC
GACACCACCACGCTGGCACCCAGTTGATCGGCGCGAGATTTAATCGCCGCGACAATTTGCGACGGCGCGT
GCAGGGCCAGACTGGAGGTGGCAACGCCAATCAGCAACGACTGTTTGCCCGCCAGTTGTTGTGCCACGCG
GTTGGGAATGTAATTCAGCTCCGCCATCGCCGCTTCCACTTTTTCCCGCGTTTTCGCAGAAACGTGGCTG
GCCTGGTTCACCACGCGGGAAACGGTCTGATAAGAGACACCGGCATACTCTGCGACATCGTATAACGTTA
CTGGTTTCACATTCACCACCCTGAATTGACTCTCTTCCGGGCGCTATCATGCCATACCGCGAAAGGTTTT
GCGCCATTCGATGGTGTCCGGGATCTCGACGCTCTCCCTTATGCGACTCCTGCATTAGGAAGCAGCCCAG
TAGTAGGTTGAGGCCGTTGAGCACCGCCGCCGCAAGGAATGGTGCATGCAAGGAGATGGCGCCCAACAGT
CCCCCGGCCACGGGGCCTGCCACCATACCCACGCCGAAACAAGCGCTCATGAGCCCGAAGTGGCGAGCCC
GATCTTCCCCATCGGTGATGTCGGCGATATAGGCGCCAGCAACCGCACCTGTGGCGCCGGTGATGCCGGC
CACGATGCGTCCGGCGTAGAGGATCGAGATCTCGATCCCGCGAAATTAATACGACTCACTATAGGGGAAT
TGTGAGCGGATAACAATTCCCCTCTAGAAATAATTTTGTTTAACTTTAAGAAGGAGATATACATATGCAT
CACCACCATCATCACCGCGAAGTGATCCCGATGGCAGCGGTGAAACAAGCCCTGCGCGAGGCTGGCGACG
AATTTGAGCTGCGTTACCGTCGCGCGTTCAGCGACCTGACTAGCCAGCTGCACATCACCCCAGGCACCGC
GTACCAGAGCTTTGAACAAGTTGTTAACGAATTGTTTCGTGATGGTGTTAATTGGGGTCGCATTGTGGCA
TTCTTTAGCTTCGGTGGCGCACTGTGTGTCGAAAGCGTCGACAAAGAAATGCAAGTGCTGGTGAGCCGTA
TCGCGGCGTGGATGGCGACGTACTTAAACGATCATCTGGAGCCGTGGATTCAAGAGAATGGCGGTTGGGA
TACCTTCGTTGAGCTGTATGGTAACAATGCCGCAGCGGAGTCTCGTAAGGGCTCGAGCGGTGGCGGCGGT
TCCGGTGGCATGGCAGAAGCGGCTCAATCCGTTGACCAACTGATTAAAGCTCGTGGTAAAGTGTATTTCG
GTGTTGCAACCGACCAGAACCGCCTGACCACTGGCAAGAACGCGGCGATCATTCAGGCAGATTTCGGTCA
GGTTACCCCAGAGAACTCCATGAAATGGGACGCGACCGAGCCTTCTCAAGGCAACTTCAACTTCGCTGGC
GCAGACTACCTGGTGAACTGGGCGCAGCAGAACGGTAAGCTGATCCGCGGTCATACGCTGGTTTGGCACA
GCCAGCTGCCGTCTTGGGTGTCTTCCATCACCGATAAAAACACTCTGACCAACGTGATGAAGAACCATAT
CACTACCCTGATGACCCGTTATAAAGGCAAAATCCGCGCGTGGGATGTTGTGAATGCAGCATTCAACGAG
GACGGCAGCCTGCGCCAGACCGTTTTTCTGAATGTGATCGGTGAAGATTACATCCCGATCGCATTCCAGA
CCGCCCGTGCTGCAGATCCAAACGCTAAGCTGTACATTAACGATTACAACCTGGACTCTGCGTCTTATCC
GAAAACCCAGGCCATCGTGAACCGTGTTAAACAGTGGCGTGCGGCTGGCGTTCCGATCGACGGCATCGGC
TCCCAGACGCATCTGTCTGCAGGCCAGGGCGCTGGCGTGCTGCAGGCCCTGCCGCTGCTGGCAAGCGCCG
GCACTCCGGAGGTTGCAATCACCGCGCTGGATGTAGCGGGCGCAAGCCCGACTGATTATGTCAACGTCGT
GAACGCGTGCCTGAATGTGCAGTCTTGTGTGGGCATTACCGTATGGGGTGTTGCCGATCCTGATTCTTGG
CGCGCATCCACTACCCCGCTGCTGTTCGACGGTAATTTCAACCCGAAACCAGCTTACAACGCTATCGTTC
AGGACCTGCAACAGGGCAGCATCGAGGGTCGTGGTTAGGGATCCGGCTGCTAACAAAGCCCGAAAGGAAG
CTGAGTTGGCTGCTGCCACCGCTGAGCAATAACTAGCATAACCCCTTGGGGCCTCTAAACGGGTCTTGAG
GGGTTTTTTGCTGAAAGGAGGAACTATATCCGGATATCCCGCAAGAGGCCCGGCAGTACCGGCATAACCA
AGCCTATGCCTACAGCATCCAGGGTGACGGTGCCGAGGATGACGATGAGCGCATTGTTAGATTTCATACA
CGGTGCCTGACTGCGTTAGCAATTTAACTGTGATAAACTACCGCATTAAAGCTTATCGATGATAAGCTGT
CAAACATGAGAA
Features (pLannotate 1.2.2; 20 found; start..end, strand, type, name):
    104..208     +  promoter       AmpR promoter: bla
    209..1069    +  CDS            AmpR: β-lactamase; bla; confers resistance to ampicillin, carbenicillin, and related antibiotics
   1240..1828    +  rep_origin     ori: high-copy-number ColE1/pMB1/pBR322/pUC origin of replication
   2014..2153    -  misc_feature   bom: basis of mobility region from pBR322
   2255..2446    -  CDS            rop: Rop protein, which maintains plasmids at low copy number; rop
   2463..2843    +  CDS            YPB1_ECOLX: Protein predicted: Swiss-Prot protein existence level 4. From Escherichia coli.
   3085..3709    -  CDS            TcR (fragment): tetracycline efflux protein; tet; confers resistance to tetracycline
   3724..3745    -  protein_bind   CAP binding site: CAP binding activates transcription in the presence of cAMP. E. coli catabolite activator protein
   3758..4840    -  CDS            lacI: lac repressor; lacI; The lac repressor binds to the lac operator to inhibit transcription in E. coli. This inhibition can be relieved by adding lactose or isopropyl-β-D-thiogalactopyranoside (IPTG).
   4841..4918    -  promoter       lacI promoter: lacI
   4926..5205    -  CDS            TcR (fragment): tetracycline efflux protein; tet; confers resistance to tetracycline
   5227..5245    +  promoter       T7 promoter: promoter for bacteriophage T7 RNA polymerase
   5246..5270    +  protein_bind   lac operator: The lac repressor binds to the lac operator to inhibit transcription in E. coli. This inhibition can be relieved by adding lactose or isopropyl-β-D-thiogalactopyranoside (IPTG). lac repressor encoded by lacI
   5285..5307    +  RBS            RBS: efficient ribosome binding site from bacteriophage T7 gene 10 (Olins and Rangwala, 1989)
   5336..5722    +  CDS            BCL2L1 (fragment): B2CL1_HUMAN - Also known as BCL2L, BCLX. Experimental evidence at protein level: Swiss-Prot protein existence level 1. Isoform Bcl-X(S) promotes apoptosis. From Homo sapiens (Human).
   5756..6664    +  CDS            XYNA (fragment): XYNA_THEAU - Experimental evidence at protein level: Swiss-Prot protein existence level 1. From Thermoascus aurantiacus.
   6696..6745    +  CDS            SET1 (fragment): solubility-enhancement tag derived from T7 phage gene 10B
   6753..6800    +  terminator     T7 terminator: transcription terminator for bacteriophage T7 RNA polymerase
   6823..6927    -  CDS            TcR (fragment): tetracycline efflux protein; tet; confers resistance to tetracycline
   6975..7003    -  promoter       tet promoter: E. coli promoter for tetracycline efflux protein gene
