[The description below was written by a language model from this plasmid's Addgene catalogue record and pLannotate feature annotations shown in this document.]
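Description:
pET11a-STEPtag-L10-TAX is a bacterial expression plasmid built on the Novagen pET-11a backbone for T7-driven protein production in E. coli. It is propagated through a ColE1/pBR322-type origin and selected with ampicillin via the β-lactamase gene. The feature table also shows the pBR322-derived bom and rop elements and several interrupted remnants of the tetracycline resistance gene, which are backbone leftovers rather than a working marker. The catalogue lists the plasmid as high copy, although rop is normally associated with reduced copy number. The catalogue gives a total size of 6,517 bp, whereas the sequenced record behind the feature table is 7,012 nt; the record does not explain this difference.

The expression cassette consists of a T7 promoter followed by a lac operator, the phage T7 gene 10 ribosome binding site, the fusion open reading frame and a T7 terminator. A plasmid-borne lacI gene supplies repressor, so transcription requires a host providing T7 RNA polymerase and is inducible with IPTG. The insert, cloned between NdeI and BamHI, encodes an N-terminal 6xHis tag, the STEPtag, a flexible ten-residue linker and a catalytically inactive Thermoascus aurantiacus xylanase 10A (TAX). The annotation tool matches the STEPtag region to a fragment of human Bcl-xL (BCL2L1), suggesting the tag derives from that protein. A short downstream hit to T7 gene 10 sequence is probably vector-derived.

TAX serves as a mock protein of interest for a genetically encoded fluorescent biosensor system that rapidly detects protein expression. The plasmid also works as a template: TAX can be exchanged for another protein using the XhoI and BamHI sites, provided the ten-residue linker is retained.
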