Addgene plasmid #159374: pET11a-STEPtag-L10-TAX
Purpose: Expresses STEPtag fused to the N-terminus of inactive T. aurantiacus xylanase 10A, as a mock protein of interest.
Depositing lab: Roberto Chica. Depositing organization: University of Ottawa. Publication: Genetically Encoded Fluorescent Biosensor for Rapid Detection of Protein Expression. Eason MG, Pandelieva AT, Mayer MM, Khan ST, Garcia HG, Chica RA. ACS Synth Biol. 2020 Nov 20;9(11):2955-2963. doi: 10.1021/acssynbio.0c00407. Epub 2020 Oct 12. PubMed 33044070.
Backbone
  Vector backbone: pET-11a
  Backbone manufacturer: Novagen
  Backbone size w/o insert (bp): 5677
  Total vector size (bp): 6517
  Vector type: Bacterial Expression
Growth in bacteria
  Bacterial resistance: Ampicillin, 100 μg/mL
  Growth temperature: 37°C
  Growth strain: DH5alpha
  Copy number: High Copy
Gene/Insert
  Gene/Insert name: STEPtag-L10-TAX
  Species: Synthetic
  Insert size (bp): 1374
  Promoter: T7
  Tag / fusion protein: 6x His tag (N terminal on insert)
  Cloning method: Restriction Enzyme; 5′ cloning site NdeI (not destroyed); 3′ cloning site BamHI (not destroyed)
  Sequencing primers: 5′ T7 TAATACGACTCACTATAGGG; 3′ T7 Terminal GCTAGTTATTGCTCAGCGG
Terms and licenses: Academic/Nonprofit Terms; Industry Terms: Not Available to Industry
Depositor comments: TAX can be replaced with a protein of interest using the XhoI and BamHI sites. Ensure that the flexible ten amino acid linker between STEPtag and the protein of interest is present in the new fusion.
How to cite: pET11a-STEPtag-L10-TAX was a gift from Roberto Chica (Addgene plasmid # 159374 ; http://n2t.net/addgene:159374 ; RRID:Addgene_159374)
